Addgene plasmid #164103: FH1-PNGT#1-mCherry_PGK-H2B-CFP
Purpose: Fluorescent reporter for genetic tracing of proneural Glioblastoma cell-state.
Depositing lab: Gaetano Gargiulo. Depositing organization: Max-Delbrueck-Centrum fuer Molekulare Medizin (MDC). Publication: Phenotypic Mapping of Pathologic Cross-Talk between Glioblastoma and Innate Immune Cells by Synthetic Genetic Tracing. Schmitt MJ, Company C, Dramaretska Y, Barozzi I, Gohrig A, Kertalli S, Grossmann M, Naumann H, Sanchez-Bailon MP, Hulsman D, Glass R, Squatrito M, Serresi M, Gargiulo G. Cancer Discov. 2021 Mar;11(3):754-777. doi: 10.1158/2159-8290.CD-20-0219. Epub 2020 Dec 23. PubMed 33361384.
Backbone
  Vector backbone: FUGW
  Backbone manufacturer: David Baltimore (Addgene plasmid # 14887
  Backbone size w/o insert (bp): 9598
  Vector type: Lentiviral, Synthetic Biology
  Selectable markers: CFP
Growth in bacteria
  Bacterial resistance: Ampicillin, 100 μg/mL
  Growth temperature: 37°C
  Growth strain: NEB Stable
  Copy number: High Copy
Gene/Insert
  Gene/Insert name: PNGT#1-mCherry
  Species: H. sapiens (human)
  Insert size (bp): 1882
  Cloning method: Gibson Cloning
Terms and licenses: Academic/Nonprofit Terms; Industry Terms: Not Available to Industry
Depositor comments: From TCGA datasets, we annotated the genes specific to proneural glioblastoma-subtype and identified corresponding cis-regulatory elements to generate synthetic reporters to trace subtype identity.
How to cite: FH1-PNGT#1-mCherry_PGK-H2B-CFP was a gift from Gaetano Gargiulo (Addgene plasmid # 164103 ; http://n2t.net/addgene:164103 ; RRID:Addgene_164103)
