[The description below was written by a language model from this plasmid's Addgene catalogue record and pLannotate feature annotations shown in this document.]
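Description:
FH1-PNGT#1-mCherry_PGK-H2B-CFP is an HIV-1-based lentiviral reporter plasmid built on the FUGW backbone and designed for synthetic genetic tracing of the proneural glioblastoma cell state. It is propagated in E. coli through a high-copy ColE1/pUC-type origin with ampicillin resistance. The backbone also carries an f1 origin and an SV40/EM7-driven bleomycin/Zeocin resistance cassette that lies outside the viral genome. Viral RNA is transcribed from a CMV enhancer/promoter fused to a truncated 5' LTR. Downstream lie the Ψ packaging signal with a gag fragment, the RRE for Rev-dependent export, and the cPPT/CTS. The transfer region ends in a 3' LTR followed by a bGH polyadenylation signal.

The payload consists of two cassettes. The first is the PNGT#1 synthetic regulatory region, assembled by Gibson cloning. According to the depositor, it comprises human cis-regulatory elements associated with genes specific to the proneural subtype, identified from TCGA datasets. These elements correspond to an unannotated stretch of roughly 1.1 kb between the cPPT and a short match to the minimal CMV portion of a TRE-tight promoter, which presumably serves as the core promoter. This drives mCherry, followed by a WPRE to enhance transcript expression. The second cassette uses the constitutive human PGK promoter to express histone H2B fused to CFP, a nuclear cyan label that marks transduced cells regardless of state and is the listed selectable marker. Cyan nuclei therefore identify reporter-carrying cells, while red fluorescence reports activity of the proneural programme. The sequenced and depositor records differ by only a few bases in length and in their start coordinate, and they show essentially the same feature set.
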