Features (pLannotate 1.2.2; 37 found; start..end, strand, type, name):
      8..70      +  promoter       tight TRE promoter (fragment): Tet-responsive promoter PTight, consisting of seven tet operator sequences followed by the minimal CMV promoter
     78..109     +  CDS            Rev (fragment): human immunodeficiency virus 1 (HIV-1) Rev protein; rev; enhances nuclear export of unspliced and incompletely spliced viral mRNAs
    118..825     +  CDS            mCherry: monomeric derivative of DsRed fluorescent protein (Shaner et al., 2004) mammalian codon-optimized
    933..956     +  misc_feature   MCS (fragment): pBluescript multiple cloning site
    956..1544    +  misc_feature   WPRE: woodchuck hepatitis virus posttranscriptional regulatory element
   1545..1564    +  misc_feature   MCS (fragment): pBluescript multiple cloning site
   1570..1686    +  CDS            nef (fragment): NEF_HV1Z2 - Experimental evidence at protein level: Swiss-Prot protein existence level 1. Extracellular Nef protein targets CD4(+) T-lymphocytes for apoptosis by interacting with CXCR4 surface receptors. From Human immunodeficiency virus type 1 group M subtype D (isolate Z2/CDC-Z34) (HIV-1).
   1688..2198    +  promoter       hPGK promoter: human phosphoglycerate kinase 1 promoter
   2210..2587    +  CDS            H2B: human histone H2B; HIST1H2BJ
   2606..3324    +  CDS            CFP (fragment): cyan variant of GFP mammalian codon-optimized
   3326..3394    +  CDS            nef (fragment): NEF_HV1Z2 - Experimental evidence at protein level: Swiss-Prot protein existence level 1. Extracellular Nef protein targets CD4(+) T-lymphocytes for apoptosis by interacting with CXCR4 surface receptors. From Human immunodeficiency virus type 1 group M subtype D (isolate Z2/CDC-Z34) (HIV-1).
   3396..3708    +  LTR            5' LTR (fragment): 5' long terminal repeat (LTR) from HIV-1
   3716..3896    +  LTR            5' LTR (truncated): truncated 5' long terminal repeat (LTR) from HIV-1
   3928..4152    +  polyA_signal   bGH poly(A) signal: bovine growth hormone polyadenylation signal
   4156..4177    +  promoter       SV40 promoter (fragment): SV40 enhancer and early promoter
   4198..4626    +  rep_origin     f1 ori (sequence partly withheld): f1 bacteriophage origin of replication; arrow indicates direction of (+) strand synthesis
   4640..4969    +  promoter       SV40 promoter: SV40 enhancer and early promoter
   5017..5064    +  promoter       EM7 promoter: synthetic bacterial promoter&nbsp
   5083..5457    +  CDS            BleoR: antibiotic-binding protein; Sh ble from Streptoalloteichus hindustanus; confers resistance to bleomycin, phleomycin, and Zeocin™
   5467..5592    +  CDS            ble (fragment): BLE_KLEPN - Experimental evidence at protein level: Swiss-Prot protein existence level 1. Binding protein with a strong affinity to the bleomycin family of antibiotics. Binds to CL990; an antimitotic-antibiotic compound. From Klebsiella pneumoniae.
   5587..5708    +  polyA_signal   SV40 poly(A) signal: SV40 polyadenylation signal
   5779..5801    -  protein_bind   lac operator (fragment): The lac repressor binds to the lac operator to inhibit transcription in E. coli. This inhibition can be relieved by adding lactose or isopropyl-β-D-thiogalactopyranoside (IPTG). lac repressor encoded by lacI
   5805..5835    -  promoter       lac promoter: promoter for the E. coli lac operon
   5850..5871    -  protein_bind   CAP binding site: CAP binding activates transcription in the presence of cAMP. E. coli catabolite activator protein
   5884..5976    -  CDS            lacI (fragment): lac repressor; lacI; The lac repressor binds to the lac operator to inhibit transcription in E. coli. This inhibition can be relieved by adding lactose or isopropyl-β-D-thiogalactopyranoside (IPTG).
   6159..6747    -  rep_origin     ori: high-copy-number ColE1/pMB1/pBR322/pUC origin of replication
   6918..7778    -  CDS            AmpR: β-lactamase; bla; confers resistance to ampicillin, carbenicillin, and related antibiotics
   7779..7883    -  promoter       AmpR promoter: bla
   7942..7994    -  misc_feature   bom (fragment): basis of mobility region from pBR322
   8149..8528    +  enhancer       CMV enhancer: human cytomegalovirus immediate early enhancer
   8529..8728    +  promoter       CMV promoter: human cytomegalovirus (CMV) immediate early promoter
   8746..8926    +  LTR            5' LTR (truncated): truncated 5' long terminal repeat (LTR) from HIV-1
   8973..9098    +  misc_feature   HIV-1 Ψ: packaging signal of human immunodeficiency virus type 1
   9082..9445    +  CDS            HIV-1 gag (fragment): gag protein from human immunodeficiency virus 1; gag
   9591..9824    +  misc_feature   RRE: The Rev response element (RRE) of HIV-1 allows for Rev-dependent mRNA export from the nucleus to the cytoplasm.
  10201..10301   +  CDS            Rev (fragment): human immunodeficiency virus 1 (HIV-1) Rev protein; rev; enhances nuclear export of unspliced and incompletely spliced viral mRNAs
  10351..10468   +  misc_feature   cPPT/CTS: central polypurine tract and central termination sequence of HIV-1
>Addgene plasmid #164103 | FH1-PNGT#1-mCherry_PGK-H2B-CFP | depositor full sequence | sequence record 318412 | Full Sequence
GTACACTAGTTTACTCCCTATCAGTGATAGAGAACGTATATCCAGTTTACTCCCTATCAGTGATAGAGAA
TTCATGTATGGCAGGAAGAAGCGGAGACAGCGACGAAGAAAGCTTGGGGTGAGCAAGGGCGAGGAGGATA
ACATGGCCATCATCAAGGAGTTCATGCGCTTCAAGGTGCACATGGAGGGCTCCGTGAACGGCCACGAGTT
CGAGATCGAGGGCGAGGGCGAGGGCCGCCCCTACGAGGGCACCCAGACCGCCAAGCTGAAGGTGACCAAG
GGTGGCCCCCTGCCCTTCGCCTGGGACATCCTGTCCCCTCAGTTCATGTACGGCTCCAAGGCCTACGTGA
AGCACCCCGCCGACATCCCCGACTACTTGAAGCTGTCCTTCCCCGAGGGCTTCAAGTGGGAGCGCGTGAT
GAACTTCGAGGACGGCGGCGTGGTGACCGTGACCCAGGACTCCTCCCTGCAGGACGGCGAGTTCATCTAC
AAGGTGAAGCTGCGCGGCACCAACTTCCCCTCCGACGGCCCCGTAATGCAGAAGAAGACCATGGGCTGGG
AGGCCTCCTCCGAGCGGATGTACCCCGAGGACGGCGCCCTGAAGGGCGAGATCAAGCAGAGGCTGAAGCT
GAAGGACGGCGGCCACTACGACGCTGAGGTCAAGACCACCTACAAGGCCAAGAAGCCCGTGCAGCTGCCC
GGCGCCTACAACGTCAACATCAAGTTGGACATCACCTCCCACAACGAGGACTACACCATCGTGGAACAGT
ACGAACGCGCCGAGGGCCGCCACTCCACCGGCGGCATGGACGAGCTATACAAGTAAACCGGTATCTAGAT
AACTGATCATAATCAGCCATACCACATTTGTAGAGGTTTTACTTGCTTTAAAAAACCTCCCACACGTACA
AGTAAAGCGGCCGCGACTCTACAATTCGATATCAAGCTTATCGATAATCAACCTCTGGATTACAAAATTT
GTGAAAGATTGACTGGTATTCTTAACTATGTTGCTCCTTTTACGCTATGTGGATACGCTGCTTTAATGCC
TTTGTATCATGCTATTGCTTCCCGTATGGCTTTCATTTTCTCCTCCTTGTATAAATCCTGGTTGCTGTCT
CTTTATGAGGAGTTGTGGCCCGTTGTCAGGCAACGTGGCGTGGTGTGCACTGTGTTTGCTGACGCAACCC
CCACTGGTTGGGGCATTGCCACCACCTGTCAGCTCCTTTCCGGGACTTTCGCTTTCCCCCTCCCTATTGC
CACGGCGGAACTCATCGCCGCCTGCCTTGCCCGCTGCTGGACAGGGGCTCGGCTGTTGGGCACTGACAAT
TCCGTGGTGTTGTCGGGGAAATCATCGTCCTTTCCTTGGCTGCTCGCCTGTGTTGCCACCTGGATTCTGC
GCGGGACGTCCTTCTGCTACGTCCCTTCGGCCCTCAATCCAGCGGACCTTCCTTCCCGCGGCCTGCTGCC
GGCTCTGCGGCCTCTTCCGCGTCTTCGCCTTCGCCCTCAGACGAGTCGGATCTCCCTTTGGGCCGCCTCC
CCGCATCGATACCGTCGACCTCGATCGAGGACCTAGAAAAACATGGAGCAATCACAAGTAGCAATACAGC
AGCTACCAATGCTGATTGTGCCTGGCTAGAAGCACAAGAGGAGGAGGAGGTGGGTTTTCCAGTCACACCT
CAGGTACGGGGTTGGGGTTGCGCCTTTTCCAAGGCAGCCCTGGGTTTGCGCAGGGACGCGGCTGCTCTGG
GCGTGGTTCCGGGAAACGCAGCGGCGCCGACCCTGGGTCTCGCACATTCTTCACGTCCGTTCGCAGCGTC
ACCCGGATCTTCGCCGCTACCCTTGTGGGCCCCCCGGCGACGCTTCCTGCTCCGCCCCTAAGTCGGGAAG
GTTCCTTGCGGTTCGCGGCGTGCCGGACGTGACAAACGGAAGCCGCACGTCTCACTAGTACCCTCGCAGA
CGGACAGCGCCAGGGAGCAATGGCAGCGCGCCGACCGCGATGGGCTGTGGCCAATAGCGGCTGCTCAGCA
GGGCGCGCCGAGAGCAGCGGCCGGGAAGGGGCGGTGCGGGAGGCGGGGTGTGGGGCGGTAGTGTGGGCCC
TGTTCCTGCCCGCGCGGTGTTCCGCATTCTGCAAGCCTCCGGAGCGCACGTCGGCAGTCGGCTCCCTCGT
TGACCGAATCACCGACCTCTCTCCCCAGGGGGATCTACCATGCCAGAGCCAGCGAAGTCTGCTCCCGCCC
CGAAAAAGGGCTCCAAGAAGGCGGTGACTAAGGCGCAGAAGAAAGGCGGCAAGAAGCGCAAGCGCAGCCG
CAAGGAGAGCTATTCCATCTATGTGTACAAGGTTCTGAAGCAGGTCCACCCTGACACCGGCATTTCGTCC
AAGGCCATGGGCATCATGAACTCGTTTGTGAACGACATTTTCGAGCGCATCGCAGGTGAGGCTTCCCGCC
TGGCGCATTACAACAAGCGCTCGACCATCACCTCCAGGGAGATCCAGACGGCCGTGCGCCTGCTGCTGCC
TGGGGAGTTGGCCAAGCACGCCGTGTCCGAGGGTACTAAGGCCATCACCAAGTACACCAGCGCTAAGGAT
CCACCGGTCGCCACCATGGTGAGCAAGGGCGAGGAGCTGTTCACCGGGGTGGTGCCCATCCTGGTCGAGC
TGGACGGCGACGTAAACGGCCACAGGTTCAGCGTGTCCGGCGAGGGCGAGGGCGATGCCACCTACGGCAA
GCTGACCCTGAAGTTCATCTGCACCACCGGCAAGCTGCCCGTGCCCTGGCCCACCCTCGTGACCACCCTG
ACCTGGGGCGTGCAGTGCTTCAGCCGCTACCCCGACCACATGAAGCAGCACGACTTCTTCAAGTCCGCCA
TGCCCGAAGGCTACGTCCAGGAGCGTACCATCTTCTTCAAGGACGACGGCAACTACAAGACCCGCGCCGA
GGTGAAGTTCGAGGGCGACACCCTGGTGAACCGCATCGAGCTGAAGGGCATCGACTTCAAGGAGGACGGC
AACATCCTGGGGCACAAGCTGGAGTACAACTACATCAGCCACAACGTCTATATCACCGCCGACAAGCAGA
AGAACGGCATCAAGGCCCACTTCAAGATCCGCCACAACATCGAGGACGGCAGCGTGCAGCTCGCCGACCA
CTACCAGCAGAACACCCCCATCGGCGACGGCCCCGTGCTGCTGCCCGACAACCACTACCTGAGCACCCAG
TCCGCCCTGAGCAAAGACCCCAACGAGAAGCGCGATCACATGGTCCTGCTGGAGTTCGTGACCGCCGCCG
GGATCACTCTCGGCATGGACGAGCTGTACAAGTAGGTACCTTTAAGACCAATGACTTACAAGGCAGCTGT
AGATCTTAGCCACTTTTTAAAAGAAAAGGGGGGACTGGAAGGGCTAATTCACTCCCAACGAAGACAAGAT
ATCCTTGATCTGTGGATCTACCACACACAAGGCTACTTCCCTGATTGGCAGAACTACACACCAGGGCCAG
GGATCAGATATCCACTGACCTTTGGATGGTGCTACAAGCTAGTACCAGTTGAGCAAGAGAAGGTAGAAGA
AGCCAATGAAGGAGAGAACACCCGCTTGTTACACCCTGTGAGCCTGCATGGGATGGATGACCCGGAGAGA
GAAGTATTAGAGTGGAGGTTTGACAGCCGCCTAGCATTTCATCACATGGCCCGAGAGCTGCATCCGGACT
GTACTGGGTCTCTCTGGTTAGACCAGATCTGAGCCTGGGAGCTCTCTGGCTAACTAGGGAACCCACTGCT
TAAGCCTCAATAAAGCTTGCCTTGAGTGCTTCAAGTAGTGTGTGCCCGTCTGTTGTGTGACTCTGGTAAC
TAGAGATCCCTCAGACCCTTTTAGTCAGTGTGGAAAATCTCTAGCAGGGCCCGTTTAAACCCGCTGATCA
GCCTCGACTGTGCCTTCTAGTTGCCAGCCATCTGTTGTTTGCCCCTCCCCCGTGCCTTCCTTGACCCTGG
AAGGTGCCACTCCCACTGTCCTTTCCTAATAAAATGAGGAAATTGCATCGCATTGTCTGAGTAGGTGTCA
TTCTATTCTGGGGGGTGGGGTGGGGCAGGACAGCAAGGGGGAGGATTGGGAAGACAATAGCAGGCATGCT
GGGGATGCGGTGGGCTCTATGGCTTCTGAGGCGGAAAGAACCAGCTGGGGCTCTAGGGGGTATCCCC
[124 nt withheld, positions 4198-4321]
C
[91 nt withheld, positions 4323-4413]
A
[49 nt withheld, positions 4415-4463]
CCTTTGACGTTGGAGTCCACGTTCTTT
[37 nt withheld, positions 4491-4527]
ACCCTATCTCGGTCTATTCTTTTGATTTATAAGGGATTTTGCCGATTTCGGCCTATTGGTTAAAAAATGA
GCTGATTTAACAAAAATTTAACGCGAATTAATTCTGTGGAATGTGTGTCAGTTAGGGTGTGGAAAGTCCC
CAGGCTCCCCAGCAGGCAGAAGTATGCAAAGCATGCATCTCAATTAGTCAGCAACCAGGTGTGGAAAGTC
CCCAGGCTCCCCAGCAGGCAGAAGTATGCAAAGCATGCATCTCAATTAGTCAGCAACCATAGTCCCGCCC
CTAACTCCGCCCATCCCGCCCCTAACTCCGCCCAGTTCCGCCCATTCTCCGCCCCATGGCTGACTAATTT
TTTTTATTTATGCAGAGGCCGAGGCCGCCTCTGCCTCTGAGCTATTCCAGAAGTAGTGAGGAGGCTTTTT
TGGAGGCCTAGGCTTTTGCAAAAAGCTCCCGGGAGCTTGTATATCCATTTTCGGATCTGATCAGCACGTG
TTGACAATTAATCATCGGCATAGTATATCGGCATAGTATAATACGACAAGGTGAGGAACTAAACCATGGC
CAAGTTGACCAGTGCCGTTCCGGTGCTCACCGCGCGCGACGTCGCCGGAGCGGTCGAGTTCTGGACCGAC
CGGCTCGGGTTCTCCCGGGACTTCGTGGAGGACGACTTCGCCGGTGTGGTCCGGGACGACGTGACCCTGT
TCATCAGCGCGGTCCAGGACCAGGTGGTGCCGGACAACACCCTGGCCTGGGTGTGGGTGCGCGGCCTGGA
CGAGCTGTACGCCGAGTGGTCGGAGGTCGTGTCCACGAACTTCCGGGACGCCTCCGGGCCGGCCATGACC
GAGATCGGCGAGCAGCCGTGGGGGCGGGAGTTCGCCCTGCGCGACCCGGCCGGCAACTGCGTGCACTTCG
TGGCCGAGGAGCAGGACTGACACGTGCTACGAGATTTCGATTCCACCGCCGCCTTCTATGAAAGGTTGGG
CTTCGGAATCGTTTTCCGGGACGCCGGCTGGATGATCCTCCAGCGCGGGGATCTCATGCTGGAGTTCTTC
GCCCACCCCAACTTGTTTATTGCAGCTTATAATGGTTACAAATAAAGCAATAGCATCACAAATTTCACAA
ATAAAGCATTTTTTTCACTGCATTCTAGTTGTGGTTTGTCCAAACTCATCAATGTATCTTATCATGTCTG
TATACCGTCGACCTCTAGCTAGAGCTTGGCGTAATCATGGTCATAGCTGTTTCCTGTGTGAAATTGTTAT
CCGCTCACAATTCCACACAACATACGAGCCGGAAGCATAAAGTGTAAAGCCTGGGGTGCCTAATGAGTGA
GCTAACTCACATTAATTGCGTTGCGCTCACTGCCCGCTTTCCAGTCGGGAAACCTGTCGTGCCAGCTGCA
TTAATGAATCGGCCAACGCGCGGGGAGAGGCGGTTTGCGTATTGGGCGCTCTTCCGCTTCCTCGCTCACT
GACTCGCTGCGCTCGGTCGTTCGGCTGCGGCGAGCGGTATCAGCTCACTCAAAGGCGGTAATACGGTTAT
CCACAGAATCAGGGGATAACGCAGGAAAGAACATGTGAGCAAAAGGCCAGCAAAAGGCCAGGAACCGTAA
AAAGGCCGCGTTGCTGGCGTTTTTCCATAGGCTCCGCCCCCCTGACGAGCATCACAAAAATCGACGCTCA
AGTCAGAGGTGGCGAAACCCGACAGGACTATAAAGATACCAGGCGTTTCCCCCTGGAAGCTCCCTCGTGC
GCTCTCCTGTTCCGACCCTGCCGCTTACCGGATACCTGTCCGCCTTTCTCCCTTCGGGAAGCGTGGCGCT
TTCTCATAGCTCACGCTGTAGGTATCTCAGTTCGGTGTAGGTCGTTCGCTCCAAGCTGGGCTGTGTGCAC
GAACCCCCCGTTCAGCCCGACCGCTGCGCCTTATCCGGTAACTATCGTCTTGAGTCCAACCCGGTAAGAC
ACGACTTATCGCCACTGGCAGCAGCCACTGGTAACAGGATTAGCAGAGCGAGGTATGTAGGCGGTGCTAC
AGAGTTCTTGAAGTGGTGGCCTAACTACGGCTACACTAGAAGAACAGTATTTGGTATCTGCGCTCTGCTG
AAGCCAGTTACCTTCGGAAAAAGAGTTGGTAGCTCTTGATCCGGCAAACAAACCACCGCTGGTAGCGGTG
GTTTTTTTGTTTGCAAGCAGCAGATTACGCGCAGAAAAAAAGGATCTCAAGAAGATCCTTTGATCTTTTC
TACGGGGTCTGACGCTCAGTGGAACGAAAACTCACGTTAAGGGATTTTGGTCATGAGATTATCAAAAAGG
ATCTTCACCTAGATCCTTTTAAATTAAAAATGAAGTTTTAAATCAATCTAAAGTATATATGAGTAAACTT
GGTCTGACAGTTACCAATGCTTAATCAGTGAGGCACCTATCTCAGCGATCTGTCTATTTCGTTCATCCAT
AGTTGCCTGACTCCCCGTCGTGTAGATAACTACGATACGGGAGGGCTTACCATCTGGCCCCAGTGCTGCA
ATGATACCGCGAGACCCACGCTCACCGGCTCCAGATTTATCAGCAATAAACCAGCCAGCCGGAAGGGCCG
AGCGCAGAAGTGGTCCTGCAACTTTATCCGCCTCCATCCAGTCTATTAATTGTTGCCGGGAAGCTAGAGT
AAGTAGTTCGCCAGTTAATAGTTTGCGCAACGTTGTTGCCATTGCTACAGGCATCGTGGTGTCACGCTCG
TCGTTTGGTATGGCTTCATTCAGCTCCGGTTCCCAACGATCAAGGCGAGTTACATGATCCCCCATGTTGT
GCAAAAAAGCGGTTAGCTCCTTCGGTCCTCCGATCGTTGTCAGAAGTAAGTTGGCCGCAGTGTTATCACT
CATGGTTATGGCAGCACTGCATAATTCTCTTACTGTCATGCCATCCGTAAGATGCTTTTCTGTGACTGGT
GAGTACTCAACCAAGTCATTCTGAGAATAGTGTATGCGGCGACCGAGTTGCTCTTGCCCGGCGTCAATAC
GGGATAATACCGCGCCACATAGCAGAACTTTAAAAGTGCTCATCATTGGAAAACGTTCTTCGGGGCGAAA
ACTCTCAAGGATCTTACCGCTGTTGAGATCCAGTTCGATGTAACCCACTCGTGCACCCAACTGATCTTCA
GCATCTTTTACTTTCACCAGCGTTTCTGGGTGAGCAAAAACAGGAAGGCAAAATGCCGCAAAAAAGGGAA
TAAGGGCGACACGGAAATGTTGAATACTCATACTCTTCCTTTTTCAATATTATTGAAGCATTTATCAGGG
TTATTGTCTCATGAGCGGATACATATTTGAATGTATTTAGAAAAATAAACAAATAGGGGTTCCGCGCACA
TTTCCCCGAAAAGTGCCACCTGACGTCGACGGATCGGGAGATCTCCCGATCCCCTATGGTGCACTCTCAG
TACAATCTGCTCTGATGCCGCATAGTTAAGCCAGTATCTGCTCCCTGCTTGTGTGTTGGAGGTCGCTGAG
TAGTGCGCGAGCAAAATTTAAGCTACAACAAGGCAAGGCTTGACCGACAATTGCATGAAGAATCTGCTTA
GGGTTAGGCGTTTTGCGCTGCTTCGCGATGTACGGGCCAGATATACGCGTTGACATTGATTATTGACTAG
TTATTAATAGTAATCAATTACGGGGTCATTAGTTCATAGCCCATATATGGAGTTCCGCGTTACATAACTT
ACGGTAAATGGCCCGCCTGGCTGACCGCCCAACGACCCCCGCCCATTGACGTCAATAATGACGTATGTTC
CCATAGTAACGCCAATAGGGACTTTCCATTGACGTCAATGGGTGGAGTATTTACGGTAAACTGCCCACTT
GGCAGTACATCAAGTGTATCATATGCCAAGTACGCCCCCTATTGACGTCAATGACGGTAAATGGCCCGCC
TGGCATTATGCCCAGTACATGACCTTATGGGACTTTCCTACTTGGCAGTACATCTACGTATTAGTCATCG
CTATTACCATGGTGATGCGGTTTTGGCAGTACATCAATGGGCGTGGATAGCGGTTTGACTCACGGGGATT
TCCAAGTCTCCACCCCATTGACGTCAATGGGAGTTTGTTTTGGCACCAAAATCAACGGGACTTTCCAAAA
TGTCGTAACAACTCCGCCCCATTGACGCAAATGGGCGGTAGGCGTGTACGGTGGGAGGTCTATATAAGCA
GCGCGTTTTGCCTGTACTGGGTCTCTCTGGTTAGACCAGATCTGAGCCTGGGAGCTCTCTGGCTAACTAG
GGAACCCACTGCTTAAGCCTCAATAAAGCTTGCCTTGAGTGCTTCAAGTAGTGTGTGCCCGTCTGTTGTG
TGACTCTGGTAACTAGAGATCCCTCAGACCCTTTTAGTCAGTGTGGAAAATCTCTAGCAGTGGCGCCCGA
ACAGGGACTTGAAAGCGAAAGGGAAACCAGAGGAGCTCTCTCGACGCAGGACTCGGCTTGCTGAAGCGCG
CACGGCAAGAGGCGAGGGGCGGCGACTGGTGAGTACGCCAAAAATTTTGACTAGCGGAGGCTAGAAGGAG
AGAGATGGGTGCGAGAGCGTCAGTATTAAGCGGGGGAGAATTAGATCGCGATGGGAAAAAATTCGGTTAA
GGCCAGGGGGAAAGAAAAAATATAAATTAAAACATATAGTATGGGCAAGCAGGGAGCTAGAACGATTCGC
AGTTAATCCTGGCCTGTTAGAAACATCAGAAGGCTGTAGACAAATACTGGGACAGCTACAACCATCCCTT
CAGACAGGATCAGAAGAACTTAGATCATTATATAATACAGTAGCAACCCTCTATTGTGTGCATCAAAGGA
TAGAGATAAAAGACACCAAGGAAGCTTTAGACAAGATAGAGGAAGAGCAAAACAAAAGTAAGACCACCGC
ACAGCAAGCGGCCGCTGATCTTCAGACCTGGAGGAGGAGATATGAGGGACAATTGGAGAAGTGAATTATA
TAAATATAAAGTAGTAAAAATTGAACCATTAGGAGTAGCACCCACCAAGGCAAAGAGAAGAGTGGTGCAG
AGAGAAAAAAGAGCAGTGGGAATAGGAGCTTTGTTCCTTGGGTTCTTGGGAGCAGCAGGAAGCACTATGG
GCGCAGCGTCAATGACGCTGACGGTACAGGCCAGACAATTATTGTCTGGTATAGTGCAGCAGCAGAACAA
TTTGCTGAGGGCTATTGAGGCGCAACAGCATCTGTTGCAACTCACAGTCTGGGGCATCAAGCAGCTCCAG
GCAAGAATCCTGGCTGTGGAAAGATACCTAAAGGATCAACAGCTCCTGGGGATTTGGGGTTGCTCTGGAA
AACTCATTTGCACCACTGCTGTGCCTTGGAATGCTAGTTGGAGTAATAAATCTCTGGAACAGATTTGGAA
TCACACGACCTGGATGGAGTGGGACAGAGAAATTAACAATTACACAAGCTTAATACACTCCTTAATTGAA
GAATCGCAAAACCAGCAAGAAAAGAATGAACAAGAATTATTGGAATTAGATAAATGGGCAAGTTTGTGGA
ATTGGTTTAACATAACAAATTGGCTGTGGTATATAAAATTATTCATAATGATAGTAGGAGGCTTGGTAGG
TTTAAGAATAGTTTTTGCTGTACTTTCTATAGTGAATAGAGTTAGGCAGGGATATTCACCATTATCGTTT
CAGACCCACCTCCCAACCCCGAGGGGACCCGACAGGCCCGAAGGAATAGAAGAAGAAGGTGGAGAGAGAG
ACAGAGACAGATCCATTCGATTAGTGAACGGATCGGCACTGCGTGCGCCAATTCTGCAGACAAATGGCAG
TATTCATCCACAATTTTAAAAGAAAAGGGGGGATTGGGGGGTACAGTGCAGGGGAAAGAATAGTAGACAT
AATAGCAACAGACATACAAACTAAAGAATTACAAAAACAAATTACAAAAATTCAAAATTTTCGGGTTTAT
TACAGGGACAGCAGAGATCCAGTTTGGTTAATTAAAGAGCTCCTGGCCAAGGTCTTTGTGTTCAGACCAG
AAGAGGAAGGAGGGCTCCCTCCCCCTGGGGCTGTGGAGGCTGAGGCTCCTGGGGGGTTGTCCACATCTGG
ACCGTGGGAGCTGTTGGGGGGAATGGGGGCAGGTGGAGAAGAGGATAAGCAGCTGATTGGGCCCAGACTA
CTCTGGGCTGGCTCCATCTTACATGACTGCCACAAACAGCTGCAGGAGTGTGACAGATCACAACACTAGC
ATTGTACCTCAAAATATGCTTGTACCCTAAGGCACAAGAACTGGTTTGACTTACAACCGCAGCCCCCGTC
CGGGCACCCCGAGGCCCGCGGGAGCCACCCTCGAACCCCGGCCGCGCACGGGCGGGGCGGCGCGCACCTG
CCGGGAGCCCGTGTTTGTAAACAAACCGCGCGCCTAATTAGCCTGGCGGGAGCGCGCGCGCGGGGCGGGG
GGCGGGGCGTCGGTGCGCGCGGGCAGGTCGGCCCCGCCCGGGGAGGAGCCGCGCTCTGCCGCGCCCTCCG
TGTCACCATCTCCCCCACCCGACTTGGCGGGGCGCGGGCTTGCTGGAGCCTGCGGGACCCAGAGCCCGCT
CCGGAGCCAGCCCTGGGAGTGGCCAGCTTGAACCCGAGGGCCCCGCAGACCGTTACTCCGGCCCCCGCCC
GGGGCGGGGCGCGCGGGGGCGCGGCGCAGCCCAACCCGCACAGCCGCGTCCCCAAACACCACCGAGGAGG
GAAAACAGACGGAGAGGGGTGGGGCTGCGGGCGGGGCCGGCGCCTAATTGGGCCGCGGGCGCCTCGAGGT
GGGCGGGGCATAAGGGGGCGGGGCCGCGGAGACCCCGGGCGGGAGCAGGGAGAGGAAAGAAGAGACTGAG
TACGCGGAGACCGAGATTCGGAAATATTTCTGCCTTAATTGTTCTTCCATTGTCTTTCTCCTGTGGGTCC
CCTCTCACCTTTCTGTATGGTCCTGGATCACCCCCCGAGGCTTTGTCTCCCCCATCCACGGGCTTATTCT
CTCGGCACCCCCTTCCTCTCCCGTCATCGGTTGATT
