Features (pLannotate 1.2.2; 37 found; start..end, strand, type, name):
      1..380     +  enhancer       CMV enhancer: human cytomegalovirus immediate early enhancer
    381..580     +  promoter       CMV promoter: human cytomegalovirus (CMV) immediate early promoter
    598..778     +  LTR            5' LTR (truncated): truncated 5' long terminal repeat (LTR) from HIV-1
    825..950     +  misc_feature   HIV-1 Ψ: packaging signal of human immunodeficiency virus type 1
    934..1297    +  CDS            HIV-1 gag (fragment): gag protein from human immunodeficiency virus 1; gag
   1443..1676    +  misc_feature   RRE: The Rev response element (RRE) of HIV-1 allows for Rev-dependent mRNA export from the nucleus to the cytoplasm.
   2053..2153    +  CDS            Rev (fragment): human immunodeficiency virus 1 (HIV-1) Rev protein; rev; enhances nuclear export of unspliced and incompletely spliced viral mRNAs
   2203..2320    +  misc_feature   cPPT/CTS: central polypurine tract and central termination sequence of HIV-1
   3423..3485    +  promoter       tight TRE promoter (fragment): Tet-responsive promoter PTight, consisting of seven tet operator sequences followed by the minimal CMV promoter
   3493..3524    +  CDS            Rev (fragment): human immunodeficiency virus 1 (HIV-1) Rev protein; rev; enhances nuclear export of unspliced and incompletely spliced viral mRNAs
   3533..4240    +  CDS            mCherry: monomeric derivative of DsRed fluorescent protein (Shaner et al., 2004) mammalian codon-optimized
   4242..4271    +  CDS            Slow-FT (fragment): blue-to-red fluorescent timer derivative of mCherry (Subach et al., 2009) mammalian codon-optimized
   4377..4400    +  misc_feature   MCS (fragment): pBluescript multiple cloning site
   4400..4988    +  misc_feature   WPRE: woodchuck hepatitis virus posttranscriptional regulatory element
   4991..5110    +  CDS            nef (fragment): NEF_HV1Z2 - Experimental evidence at protein level: Swiss-Prot protein existence level 1. Extracellular Nef protein targets CD4(+) T-lymphocytes for apoptosis by interacting with CXCR4 surface receptors. From Human immunodeficiency virus type 1 group M subtype D (isolate Z2/CDC-Z34) (HIV-1).
   5112..5622    +  promoter       hPGK promoter: human phosphoglycerate kinase 1 promoter
   5634..6011    +  CDS            H2B: human histone H2B; HIST1H2BJ
   6030..6748    +  CDS            CFP (fragment): cyan variant of GFP mammalian codon-optimized
   6750..6818    +  CDS            nef (fragment): NEF_HV1Z2 - Experimental evidence at protein level: Swiss-Prot protein existence level 1. Extracellular Nef protein targets CD4(+) T-lymphocytes for apoptosis by interacting with CXCR4 surface receptors. From Human immunodeficiency virus type 1 group M subtype D (isolate Z2/CDC-Z34) (HIV-1).
   6820..7132    +  LTR            5' LTR (fragment): 5' long terminal repeat (LTR) from HIV-1
   7140..7320    +  LTR            5' LTR (truncated): truncated 5' long terminal repeat (LTR) from HIV-1
   7352..7576    +  polyA_signal   bGH poly(A) signal: bovine growth hormone polyadenylation signal
   7580..7601    +  promoter       SV40 promoter (fragment): SV40 enhancer and early promoter
   7622..8050    +  rep_origin     f1 ori (sequence partly withheld): f1 bacteriophage origin of replication; arrow indicates direction of (+) strand synthesis
   8064..8393    +  promoter       SV40 promoter: SV40 enhancer and early promoter
   8441..8488    +  promoter       EM7 promoter: synthetic bacterial promoter&nbsp
   8507..8881    +  CDS            BleoR: antibiotic-binding protein; Sh ble from Streptoalloteichus hindustanus; confers resistance to bleomycin, phleomycin, and Zeocin™
   8891..9016    +  CDS            ble (fragment): BLE_KLEPN - Experimental evidence at protein level: Swiss-Prot protein existence level 1. Binding protein with a strong affinity to the bleomycin family of antibiotics. Binds to CL990; an antimitotic-antibiotic compound. From Klebsiella pneumoniae.
   9011..9132    +  polyA_signal   SV40 poly(A) signal: SV40 polyadenylation signal
   9203..9225    -  protein_bind   lac operator (fragment): The lac repressor binds to the lac operator to inhibit transcription in E. coli. This inhibition can be relieved by adding lactose or isopropyl-β-D-thiogalactopyranoside (IPTG). lac repressor encoded by lacI
   9229..9259    -  promoter       lac promoter: promoter for the E. coli lac operon
   9274..9295    -  protein_bind   CAP binding site: CAP binding activates transcription in the presence of cAMP. E. coli catabolite activator protein
   9308..9400    -  CDS            lacI (fragment): lac repressor; lacI; The lac repressor binds to the lac operator to inhibit transcription in E. coli. This inhibition can be relieved by adding lactose or isopropyl-β-D-thiogalactopyranoside (IPTG).
   9583..10171   -  rep_origin     ori: high-copy-number ColE1/pMB1/pBR322/pUC origin of replication
  10342..11202   -  CDS            AmpR: β-lactamase; bla; confers resistance to ampicillin, carbenicillin, and related antibiotics
  11203..11307   -  promoter       AmpR promoter: bla
  11366..11418   -  misc_feature   bom (fragment): basis of mobility region from pBR322
>Addgene plasmid #164103 | FH1-PNGT#1-mCherry_PGK-H2B-CFP | addgene full sequence | sequence record 327027 | Addgene NGS Result
GACATTGATTATTGACTAGTTATTAATAGTAATCAATTACGGGGTCATTAGTTCATAGCCCATATATGGA
GTTCCGCGTTACATAACTTACGGTAAATGGCCCGCCTGGCTGACCGCCCAACGACCCCCGCCCATTGACG
TCAATAATGACGTATGTTCCCATAGTAACGCCAATAGGGACTTTCCATTGACGTCAATGGGTGGAGTATT
TACGGTAAACTGCCCACTTGGCAGTACATCAAGTGTATCATATGCCAAGTACGCCCCCTATTGACGTCAA
TGACGGTAAATGGCCCGCCTGGCATTATGCCCAGTACATGACCTTATGGGACTTTCCTACTTGGCAGTAC
ATCTACGTATTAGTCATCGCTATTACCATGGTGATGCGGTTTTGGCAGTACATCAATGGGCGTGGATAGC
GGTTTGACTCACGGGGATTTCCAAGTCTCCACCCCATTGACGTCAATGGGAGTTTGTTTTGGCACCAAAA
TCAACGGGACTTTCCAAAATGTCGTAACAACTCCGCCCCATTGACGCAAATGGGCGGTAGGCGTGTACGG
TGGGAGGTCTATATAAGCAGCGCGTTTTGCCTGTACTGGGTCTCTCTGGTTAGACCAGATCTGAGCCTGG
GAGCTCTCTGGCTAACTAGGGAACCCACTGCTTAAGCCTCAATAAAGCTTGCCTTGAGTGCTTCAAGTAG
TGTGTGCCCGTCTGTTGTGTGACTCTGGTAACTAGAGATCCCTCAGACCCTTTTAGTCAGTGTGGAAAAT
CTCTAGCAGTGGCGCCCGAACAGGGACTTGAAAGCGAAAGGGAAACCAGAGGAGCTCTCTCGACGCAGGA
CTCGGCTTGCTGAAGCGCGCACGGCAAGAGGCGAGGGGCGGCGACTGGTGAGTACGCCAAAAATTTTGAC
TAGCGGAGGCTAGAAGGAGAGAGATGGGTGCGAGAGCGTCAGTATTAAGCGGGGGAGAATTAGATCGCGA
TGGGAAAAAATTCGGTTAAGGCCAGGGGGAAAGAAAAAATATAAATTAAAACATATAGTATGGGCAAGCA
GGGAGCTAGAACGATTCGCAGTTAATCCTGGCCTGTTAGAAACATCAGAAGGCTGTAGACAAATACTGGG
ACAGCTACAACCATCCCTTCAGACAGGATCAGAAGAACTTAGATCATTATATAATACAGTAGCAACCCTC
TATTGTGTGCATCAAAGGATAGAGATAAAAGACACCAAGGAAGCTTTAGACAAGATAGAGGAAGAGCAAA
ACAAAAGTAAGACCACCGCACAGCAAGCGGCCGCTGATCTTCAGACCTGGAGGAGGAGATATGAGGGACA
ATTGGAGAAGTGAATTATATAAATATAAAGTAGTAAAAATTGAACCATTAGGAGTAGCACCCACCAAGGC
AAAGAGAAGAGTGGTGCAGAGAGAAAAAAGAGCAGTGGGAATAGGAGCTTTGTTCCTTGGGTTCTTGGGA
GCAGCAGGAAGCACTATGGGCGCAGCGTCAATGACGCTGACGGTACAGGCCAGACAATTATTGTCTGGTA
TAGTGCAGCAGCAGAACAATTTGCTGAGGGCTATTGAGGCGCAACAGCATCTGTTGCAACTCACAGTCTG
GGGCATCAAGCAGCTCCAGGCAAGAATCCTGGCTGTGGAAAGATACCTAAAGGATCAACAGCTCCTGGGG
ATTTGGGGTTGCTCTGGAAAACTCATTTGCACCACTGCTGTGCCTTGGAATGCTAGTTGGAGTAATAAAT
CTCTGGAACAGATTTGGAATCACACGACCTGGATGGAGTGGGACAGAGAAATTAACAATTACACAAGCTT
AATACACTCCTTAATTGAAGAATCGCAAAACCAGCAAGAAAAGAATGAACAAGAATTATTGGAATTAGAT
AAATGGGCAAGTTTGTGGAATTGGTTTAACATAACAAATTGGCTGTGGTATATAAAATTATTCATAATGA
TAGTAGGAGGCTTGGTAGGTTTAAGAATAGTTTTTGCTGTACTTTCTATAGTGAATAGAGTTAGGCAGGG
ATATTCACCATTATCGTTTCAGACCCACCTCCCAACCCCGAGGGGACCCGACAGGCCCGAAGGAATAGAA
GAAGAAGGTGGAGAGAGAGACAGAGACAGATCCATTCGATTAGTGAACGGATCGGCACTGCGTGCGCCAA
TTCTGCAGACAAATGGCAGTATTCATCCACAATTTTAAAAGAAAAGGGGGGATTGGGGGGTACAGTGCAG
GGGAAAGAATAGTAGACATAATAGCAACAGACATACAAACTAAAGAATTACAAAAACAAATTACAAAAAT
TCAAAATTTTCGGGTTTATTACAGGGACAGCAGAGATCCAGTTTGGTTAATTAAAGAGCTCCTGGCCAAG
GTCTTTGTGTTCAGACCAGAAGAGGAAGGAGGGCTCCCTCCCCCTGGGGCTGTGGAGGCTGAGGCTCCTG
GGGGGTTGTCCACATCTGGACCGTGGGAGCTGTTGGGGGGAATGGGGGCAGGTGGAGAAGAGGATAAGCA
GCTGATTGGGCCCAGACTACTCTGGGCTGGCTCCATCTTACATGACTGCCACAAACAGCTGCAGGAGTGT
GACAGATCACAACACTAGCATTGTACCTCAAAATATGCTTGTACCCTAAGGCACAAGAACTGGTTTGACT
TACAACCGCAGCCCCCGTCCGGGCACCCCGAGGCCCGCGGGAGCCACCCTCGAACCCCGGCCGCGCACGG
GCGGGGCGGCGCGCACCTGCCGGGAGCCCGTGTTTGTAAACAAACCGCGCGCCTAATTAGCCTGGCGGGA
GCGCGCGCGCGGGGCGGGGGGCGGGGCGTCGGTGCGCGCGGGCAGGTCGGCCCCGCCCGGGGAGGAGCCG
CGCTCTGCCGCGCCCTCCGTGTCACCATCTCCCCCACCCGACTTGGCGGGGCGCGGGCTTGCTGGAGCCT
GCGGGACCCAGAGCCCGCTCCGGAGCCAGCCCTGGGAGTGGCCAGCTTGAACCCGAGGGCCCCGCAGACC
GTTACTCCGGCCCCCGCCCGGGGCGGGGCGCGCGGGGGCGCGGCGCAGCCCAACCCGCACAGCCGCGTCC
CCAAACACCACCGAGGAGGGAAAACAGACGGAGAGGGGTGGGGCTGCGGGCGGGGCCGGCGCCTAATTGG
GCCGCGGGCGCCTCGAGGTGGGCGGGGCATAAGGGGGCGGGGCCGCGGAGACCCCGGGCGGGAGCAGGGA
GAGGAAAGAAGAGACTGAGTACGCGGAGACCGAGATTCGGAAATATTTCTGCCTTAATTGTTCTTCCATT
GTCTTTCTCCTGTGGGTCCCCTCTCACCTTTCTGTATGGTCCTGGATCACCCCCCGAGGCTTTGTCTCCC
CCATCCACGGGCTTATTCTCTCGGCACCCCCTTCCTCTCCCGTCATCGGTTGATTGTACACTAGTTTACT
CCCTATCAGTGATAGAGAACGTATATCCAGTTTACTCCCTATCAGTGATAGAGAATTCATGTATGGCAGG
AAGAAGCGGAGACAGCGACGAAGAAAGCTTGGGGTGAGCAAGGGCGAGGAGGATAACATGGCCATCATCA
AGGAGTTCATGCGCTTCAAGGTGCACATGGAGGGCTCCGTGAACGGCCACGAGTTCGAGATCGAGGGCGA
GGGCGAGGGCCGCCCCTACGAGGGCACCCAGACCGCCAAGCTGAAGGTGACCAAGGGTGGCCCCCTGCCC
TTCGCCTGGGACATCCTGTCCCCTCAGTTCATGTACGGCTCCAAGGCCTACGTGAAGCACCCCGCCGACA
TCCCCGACTACTTGAAGCTGTCCTTCCCCGAGGGCTTCAAGTGGGAGCGCGTGATGAACTTCGAGGACGG
CGGCGTGGTGACCGTGACCCAGGACTCCTCCCTGCAGGACGGCGAGTTCATCTACAAGGTGAAGCTGCGC
GGCACCAACTTCCCCTCCGACGGCCCCGTAATGCAGAAGAAGACCATGGGCTGGGAGGCCTCCTCCGAGC
GGATGTACCCCGAGGACGGCGCCCTGAAGGGCGAGATCAAGCAGAGGCTGAAGCTGAAGGACGGCGGCCA
CTACGACGCTGAGGTCAAGACCACCTACAAGGCCAAGAAGCCCGTGCAGCTGCCCGGCGCCTACAACGTC
AACATCAAGTTGGACATCACCTCCCACAACGAGGACTACACCATCGTGGAACAGTACGAACGCGCCGAGG
GCCGCCACTCCACCGGCGGCATGGACGAGCTATACAAGTAAACCGGCGGCATGGACGAGCTATACAAGTA
AACCGGTATCTAGATAACTGATCATAATCAGCCATACCACATTTGTAGAGGTTTTACTTGCTTTAAAAAA
CCTCCCACACGTACAAGTAAAGCGGCCGCGATCTACAATTCGATATCAAGCTTATCGATAATCAACCTCT
GGATTACAAAATTTGTGAAAGATTGACTGGTATTCTTAACTATGTTGCTCCTTTTACGCTATGTGGATAC
GCTGCTTTAATGCCTTTGTATCATGCTATTGCTTCCCGTATGGCTTTCATTTTCTCCTCCTTGTATAAAT
CCTGGTTGCTGTCTCTTTATGAGGAGTTGTGGCCCGTTGTCAGGCAACGTGGCGTGGTGTGCACTGTGTT
TGCTGACGCAACCCCCACTGGTTGGGGCATTGCCACCACCTGTCAGCTCCTTTCCGGGACTTTCGCTTTC
CCCCTCCCTATTGCCACGGCGGAACTCATCGCCGCCTGCCTTGCCCGCTGCTGGACAGGGGCTCGGCTGT
TGGGCACTGACAATTCCGTGGTGTTGTCGGGGAAATCATCGTCCTTTCCTTGGCTGCTCGCCTGTGTTGC
CACCTGGATTCTGCGCGGGACGTCCTTCTGCTACGTCCCTTCGGCCCTCAATCCAGCGGACCTTCCTTCC
CGCGGCCTGCTGCCGGCTCTGCGGCCTCTTCCGCGTCTTCGCCTTCGCCCTCAGACGAGTCGGATCTCCC
TTTGGGCCGCCTCCCCGCATCGAGACCTAGAAAAACATGGAGCAATCACAAGTAGCAATACAGCAGCTAC
CAATGCTGATTGTGCCTGGCTAGAAGCACAAGAGGAGGAGGAGGTGGGTTTTCCAGTCACACCTCAGGTA
CGGGGTTGGGGTTGCGCCTTTTCCAAGGCAGCCCTGGGTTTGCGCAGGGACGCGGCTGCTCTGGGCGTGG
TTCCGGGAAACGCAGCGGCGCCGACCCTGGGTCTCGCACATTCTTCACGTCCGTTCGCAGCGTCACCCGG
ATCTTCGCCGCTACCCTTGTGGGCCCCCCGGCGACGCTTCCTGCTCCGCCCCTAAGTCGGGAAGGTTCCT
TGCGGTTCGCGGCGTGCCGGACGTGACAAACGGAAGCCGCACGTCTCACTAGTACCCTCGCAGACGGACA
GCGCCAGGGAGCAATGGCAGCGCGCCGACCGCGATGGGCTGTGGCCAATAGCGGCTGCTCAGCAGGGCGC
GCCGAGAGCAGCGGCCGGGAAGGGGCGGTGCGGGAGGCGGGGTGTGGGGCGGTAGTGTGGGCCCTGTTCC
TGCCCGCGCGGTGTTCCGCATTCTGCAAGCCTCCGGAGCGCACGTCGGCAGTCGGCTCCCTCGTTGACCG
AATCACCGACCTCTCTCCCCAGGGGGATCTACCATGCCAGAGCCAGCGAAGTCTGCTCCCGCCCCGAAAA
AGGGCTCCAAGAAGGCGGTGACTAAGGCGCAGAAGAAAGGCGGCAAGAAGCGCAAGCGCAGCCGCAAGGA
GAGCTATTCCATCTATGTGTACAAGGTTCTGAAGCAGGTCCACCCTGACACCGGCATTTCGTCCAAGGCC
ATGGGCATCATGAACTCGTTTGTGAACGACATTTTCGAGCGCATCGCAGGTGAGGCTTCCCGCCTGGCGC
ATTACAACAAGCGCTCGACCATCACCTCCAGGGAGATCCAGACGGCCGTGCGCCTGCTGCTGCCTGGGGA
GTTGGCCAAGCACGCCGTGTCCGAGGGTACTAAGGCCATCACCAAGTACACCAGCGCTAAGGATCCACCG
GTCGCCACCATGGTGAGCAAGGGCGAGGAGCTGTTCACCGGGGTGGTGCCCATCCTGGTCGAGCTGGACG
GCGACGTAAACGGCCACAGGTTCAGCGTGTCCGGCGAGGGCGAGGGCGATGCCACCTACGGCAAGCTGAC
CCTGAAGTTCATCTGCACCACCGGCAAGCTGCCCGTGCCCTGGCCCACCCTCGTGACCACCCTGACCTGG
GGCGTGCAGTGCTTCAGCCGCTACCCCGACCACATGAAGCAGCACGACTTCTTCAAGTCCGCCATGCCCG
AAGGCTACGTCCAGGAGCGTACCATCTTCTTCAAGGACGACGGCAACTACAAGACCCGCGCCGAGGTGAA
GTTCGAGGGCGACACCCTGGTGAACCGCATCGAGCTGAAGGGCATCGACTTCAAGGAGGACGGCAACATC
CTGGGGCACAAGCTGGAGTACAACTACATCAGCCACAACGTCTATATCACCGCCGACAAGCAGAAGAACG
GCATCAAGGCCCACTTCAAGATCCGCCACAACATCGAGGACGGCAGCGTGCAGCTCGCCGACCACTACCA
GCAGAACACCCCCATCGGCGACGGCCCCGTGCTGCTGCCCGACAACCACTACCTGAGCACCCAGTCCGCC
CTGAGCAAAGACCCCAACGAGAAGCGCGATCACATGGTCCTGCTGGAGTTCGTGACCGCCGCCGGGATCA
CTCTCGGCATGGACGAGCTGTACAAGTAGGTACCTTTAAGACCAATGACTTACAAGGCAGCTGTAGATCT
TAGCCACTTTTTAAAAGAAAAGGGGGGACTGGAAGGGCTAATTCACTCCCAACGAAGACAAGATATCCTT
GATCTGTGGATCTACCACACACAAGGCTACTTCCCTGATTGGCAGAACTACACACCAGGGCCAGGGATCA
GATATCCACTGACCTTTGGATGGTGCTACAAGCTAGTACCAGTTGAGCAAGAGAAGGTAGAAGAAGCCAA
TGAAGGAGAGAACACCCGCTTGTTACACCCTGTGAGCCTGCATGGGATGGATGACCCGGAGAGAGAAGTA
TTAGAGTGGAGGTTTGACAGCCGCCTAGCATTTCATCACATGGCCCGAGAGCTGCATCCGGACTGTACTG
GGTCTCTCTGGTTAGACCAGATCTGAGCCTGGGAGCTCTCTGGCTAACTAGGGAACCCACTGCTTAAGCC
TCAATAAAGCTTGCCTTGAGTGCTTCAAGTAGTGTGTGCCCGTCTGTTGTGTGACTCTGGTAACTAGAGA
TCCCTCAGACCCTTTTAGTCAGTGTGGAAAATCTCTAGCAGGGCCCGTTTAAACCCGCTGATCAGCCTCG
ACTGTGCCTTCTAGTTGCCAGCCATCTGTTGTTTGCCCCTCCCCCGTGCCTTCCTTGACCCTGGAAGGTG
CCACTCCCACTGTCCTTTCCTAATAAAATGAGGAAATTGCATCGCATTGTCTGAGTAGGTGTCATTCTAT
TCTGGGGGGTGGGGTGGGGCAGGACAGCAAGGGGGAGGATTGGGAAGACAATAGCAGGCATGCTGGGGAT
GCGGTGGGCTCTATGGCTTCTGAGGCGGAAAGAACCAGCTGGGGCTCTAGGGGGTATCCCC
[124 nt withheld, positions 7622-7745]
C
[91 nt withheld, positions 7747-7837]
A
[49 nt withheld, positions 7839-7887]
CCTTTGACGTTGGAGTCCACGTTCTTT
[37 nt withheld, positions 7915-7951]
ACCCTATCTCGGTCTATTCTTTTGATTTATAAGGGATTTTGCCGATTTCGGCCTATTGGTTAAAAAATGA
GCTGATTTAACAAAAATTTAACGCGAATTAATTCTGTGGAATGTGTGTCAGTTAGGGTGTGGAAAGTCCC
CAGGCTCCCCAGCAGGCAGAAGTATGCAAAGCATGCATCTCAATTAGTCAGCAACCAGGTGTGGAAAGTC
CCCAGGCTCCCCAGCAGGCAGAAGTATGCAAAGCATGCATCTCAATTAGTCAGCAACCATAGTCCCGCCC
CTAACTCCGCCCATCCCGCCCCTAACTCCGCCCAGTTCCGCCCATTCTCCGCCCCATGGCTGACTAATTT
TTTTTATTTATGCAGAGGCCGAGGCCGCCTCTGCCTCTGAGCTATTCCAGAAGTAGTGAGGAGGCTTTTT
TGGAGGCCTAGGCTTTTGCAAAAAGCTCCCGGGAGCTTGTATATCCATTTTCGGATCTGATCAGCACGTG
TTGACAATTAATCATCGGCATAGTATATCGGCATAGTATAATACGACAAGGTGAGGAACTAAACCATGGC
CAAGTTGACCAGTGCCGTTCCGGTGCTCACCGCGCGCGACGTCGCCGGAGCGGTCGAGTTCTGGACCGAC
CGGCTCGGGTTCTCCCGGGACTTCGTGGAGGACGACTTCGCCGGTGTGGTCCGGGACGACGTGACCCTGT
TCATCAGCGCGGTCCAGGACCAGGTGGTGCCGGACAACACCCTGGCCTGGGTGTGGGTGCGCGGCCTGGA
CGAGCTGTACGCCGAGTGGTCGGAGGTCGTGTCCACGAACTTCCGGGACGCCTCCGGGCCGGCCATGACC
GAGATCGGCGAGCAGCCGTGGGGGCGGGAGTTCGCCCTGCGCGACCCGGCCGGCAACTGCGTGCACTTCG
TGGCCGAGGAGCAGGACTGACACGTGCTACGAGATTTCGATTCCACCGCCGCCTTCTATGAAAGGTTGGG
CTTCGGAATCGTTTTCCGGGACGCCGGCTGGATGATCCTCCAGCGCGGGGATCTCATGCTGGAGTTCTTC
GCCCACCCCAACTTGTTTATTGCAGCTTATAATGGTTACAAATAAAGCAATAGCATCACAAATTTCACAA
ATAAAGCATTTTTTTCACTGCATTCTAGTTGTGGTTTGTCCAAACTCATCAATGTATCTTATCATGTCTG
TATACCGTCGACCTCTAGCTAGAGCTTGGCGTAATCATGGTCATAGCTGTTTCCTGTGTGAAATTGTTAT
CCGCTCACAATTCCACACAACATACGAGCCGGAAGCATAAAGTGTAAAGCCTGGGGTGCCTAATGAGTGA
GCTAACTCACATTAATTGCGTTGCGCTCACTGCCCGCTTTCCAGTCGGGAAACCTGTCGTGCCAGCTGCA
TTAATGAATCGGCCAACGCGCGGGGAGAGGCGGTTTGCGTATTGGGCGCTCTTCCGCTTCCTCGCTCACT
GACTCGCTGCGCTCGGTCGTTCGGCTGCGGCGAGCGGTATCAGCTCACTCAAAGGCGGTAATACGGTTAT
CCACAGAATCAGGGGATAACGCAGGAAAGAACATGTGAGCAAAAGGCCAGCAAAAGGCCAGGAACCGTAA
AAAGGCCGCGTTGCTGGCGTTTTTCCATAGGCTCCGCCCCCCTGACGAGCATCACAAAAATCGACGCTCA
AGTCAGAGGTGGCGAAACCCGACAGGACTATAAAGATACCAGGCGTTTCCCCCTGGAAGCTCCCTCGTGC
GCTCTCCTGTTCCGACCCTGCCGCTTACCGGATACCTGTCCGCCTTTCTCCCTTCGGGAAGCGTGGCGCT
TTCTCATAGCTCACGCTGTAGGTATCTCAGTTCGGTGTAGGTCGTTCGCTCCAAGCTGGGCTGTGTGCAC
GAACCCCCCGTTCAGCCCGACCGCTGCGCCTTATCCGGTAACTATCGTCTTGAGTCCAACCCGGTAAGAC
ACGACTTATCGCCACTGGCAGCAGCCACTGGTAACAGGATTAGCAGAGCGAGGTATGTAGGCGGTGCTAC
AGAGTTCTTGAAGTGGTGGCCTAACTACGGCTACACTAGAAGAACAGTATTTGGTATCTGCGCTCTGCTG
AAGCCAGTTACCTTCGGAAAAAGAGTTGGTAGCTCTTGATCCGGCAAACAAACCACCGCTGGTAGCGGTG
GTTTTTTTGTTTGCAAGCAGCAGATTACGCGCAGAAAAAAAGGATCTCAAGAAGATCCTTTGATCTTTTC
TACGGGGTCTGACGCTCAGTGGAACGAAAACTCACGTTAAGGGATTTTGGTCATGAGATTATCAAAAAGG
ATCTTCACCTAGATCCTTTTAAATTAAAAATGAAGTTTTAAATCAATCTAAAGTATATATGAGTAAACTT
GGTCTGACAGTTACCAATGCTTAATCAGTGAGGCACCTATCTCAGCGATCTGTCTATTTCGTTCATCCAT
AGTTGCCTGACTCCCCGTCGTGTAGATAACTACGATACGGGAGGGCTTACCATCTGGCCCCAGTGCTGCA
ATGATACCGCGAGACCCACGCTCACCGGCTCCAGATTTATCAGCAATAAACCAGCCAGCCGGAAGGGCCG
AGCGCAGAAGTGGTCCTGCAACTTTATCCGCCTCCATCCAGTCTATTAATTGTTGCCGGGAAGCTAGAGT
AAGTAGTTCGCCAGTTAATAGTTTGCGCAACGTTGTTGCCATTGCTACAGGCATCGTGGTGTCACGCTCG
TCGTTTGGTATGGCTTCATTCAGCTCCGGTTCCCAACGATCAAGGCGAGTTACATGATCCCCCATGTTGT
GCAAAAAAGCGGTTAGCTCCTTCGGTCCTCCGATCGTTGTCAGAAGTAAGTTGGCCGCAGTGTTATCACT
CATGGTTATGGCAGCACTGCATAATTCTCTTACTGTCATGCCATCCGTAAGATGCTTTTCTGTGACTGGT
GAGTACTCAACCAAGTCATTCTGAGAATAGTGTATGCGGCGACCGAGTTGCTCTTGCCCGGCGTCAATAC
GGGATAATACCGCGCCACATAGCAGAACTTTAAAAGTGCTCATCATTGGAAAACGTTCTTCGGGGCGAAA
ACTCTCAAGGATCTTACCGCTGTTGAGATCCAGTTCGATGTAACCCACTCGTGCACCCAACTGATCTTCA
GCATCTTTTACTTTCACCAGCGTTTCTGGGTGAGCAAAAACAGGAAGGCAAAATGCCGCAAAAAAGGGAA
TAAGGGCGACACGGAAATGTTGAATACTCATACTCTTCCTTTTTCAATATTATTGAAGCATTTATCAGGG
TTATTGTCTCATGAGCGGATACATATTTGAATGTATTTAGAAAAATAAACAAATAGGGGTTCCGCGCACA
TTTCCCCGAAAAGTGCCACCTGACGTCGACGGATCGGGAGATCTCCCGATCCCCTATGGTGCACTCTCAG
TACAATCTGCTCTGATGCCGCATAGTTAAGCCAGTATCTGCTCCCTGCTTGTGTGTTGGAGGTCGCTGAG
TAGTGCGCGAGCAAAATTTAAGCTACAACAAGGCAAGGCTTGACCGACAATTGCATGAAGAATCTGCTTA
GGGTTAGGCGTTTTGCGCTGCTTCGCGATGTACGGGCCAGATATACGCGTT
