>Addgene plasmid #164103 | FH1-PNGT#1-mCherry_PGK-H2B-CFP | depositor partial sequence | sequence record 318413 | PNGT#1
TTAATTAAAGAGCTCCTGGCCAAGGTCTTTGTGTTCAGACCAGAAGAGGAAGGAGGGCTCCCTCCCCCTG
GGGCTGTGGAGGCTGAGGCTCCTGGGGGGTTGTCCACATCTGGACCGTGGGAGCTGTTGGGGGGAATGGG
GGCAGGTGGAGAAGAGGATAAGCAGCTGATTGGGCCCAGACTACTCTGGGCTGGCTCCATCTTACATGAC
TGCCACAAACAGCTGCAGGAGTGTGACAGATCACAACACTAGCATTGTACCTCAAAATATGCTTGTACCC
TAAGGCACAAGAACTGGTTTGACTTACAACCGCAGCCCCCGTCCGGGCACCCCGAGGCCCGCGGGAGCCA
CCCTCGAACCCCGGCCGCGCACGGGCGGGGCGGCGCGCACCTGCCGGGAGCCCGTGTTTGTAAACAAACC
GCGCGCCTAATTAGCCTGGCGGGAGCGCGCGCGCGGGGCGGGGGGCGGGGCGTCGGTGCGCGCGGGCAGG
TCGGCCCCGCCCGGGGAGGAGCCGCGCTCTGCCGCGCCCTCCGTGTCACCATCTCCCCCACCCGACTTGG
CGGGGCGCGGGCTTGCTGGAGCCTGCGGGACCCAGAGCCCGCTCCGGAGCCAGCCCTGGGAGTGGCCAGC
TTGAACCCGAGGGCCCCGCAGACCGTTACTCCGGCCCCCGCCCGGGGCGGGGCGCGCGGGGGCGCGGCGC
AGCCCAACCCGCACAGCCGCGTCCCCAAACACCACCGAGGAGGGAAAACAGACGGAGAGGGGTGGGGCTG
CGGGCGGGGCCGGCGCCTAATTGGGCCGCGGGCGCCTCGAGGTGGGCGGGGCATAAGGGGGCGGGGCCGC
GGAGACCCCGGGCGGGAGCAGGGAGAGGAAAGAAGAGACTGAGTACGCGGAGACCGAGATTCGGAAATAT
TTCTGCCTTAATTGTTCTTCCATTGTCTTTCTCCTGTGGGTCCCCTCTCACCTTTCTGTATGGTCCTGGA
TCACCCCCCGAGGCTTTGTCTCCCCCATCCACGGGCTTATTCTCTCGGCACCCCCTTCCTCTCCCGTCAT
CGGTTGATTGTACA
